>Addgene plasmid #110245 | E. coli K-12 MG1655_rLP5(nth-ydgR) | depositor partial sequence | sequence record 207554 | E. coli K-12 MG1655_rLP5(nth-ydgR) sequence 1800 bps
CTGCTTTCCGCTCAGGCGACCGATGTCAGTGTTAATAAGGCGACGGCGAAGCAAGCGGTACACTCAGTTC
TACCGTTCGTATAAGAAACCATATACGAAGTTATATTACCCTGTTATCCCTATTACGCCCCGCCCTGCCA
CTCATCGCAGTACTGTTGTAATTCATTAAGCATTCTGCCGACATGGAAGCCATCACAAACGGCATGATGA
ACCTGAATCGCCAGCGGCATCAACACCTTGTCGCCTTGCGTATAATATTTGCCCATGGTGAAAACGGGGG
CGAAGAAGTTGTCCATATTGGCCACGTTTAAATCAAAACTGGTGAAACTCACCCAGGGATTGGCTGAGAC
GAAAAACATATTCTCAATAAACCCTTTAGGGAAATAGGCCAGGTTTTCACCGTAACACGCCACATCTTGC
GAATATATGTGTAGAAACTGCCGGAAATCGTCGTGGTATTCACTCCAGAGCGATGAAAACGTTTCAGTTT
GCTCATGGAAAACGGTGTAACAAGGGTGAACACTATCCCATATCACCAGCTCACCGTCTTTCATTGCCAT
ACGAAATTCCGGATGAGCATTCATCAGGCGGGCAAGAATGTGAATAAAGGCCGGATAAAACTTGTGCTTA
TTTTTCTTTACGGTCTTTAAAAAGGCCGTAATATCCAGCTGAACGGTCTGGTTATAGGTACATTGAGCAA
CTGACTGAAATGCCTCAAAATGTTCTTTACGATGCCATTGGGATATATCAACGGTGGTATATCCAGTGAT
TTTTTTCTCCATCTAGTAATCCGCCTTATATTTGATATATGAGATTCTAGTATTATTTGTACAGCTCATC
CATGCCCTTGGAAACCATCTAGTAATCCGCCTTATATTTGATATATGAGATTCTAGTATTATTTGTACAG
CTCATCCATGCCACCGGTAGAATGACGACCCTCCGCGCGCTCATATTGCTCTACGATCGTATAATCTTCA
TTATGAGAGGTGATGTCCAGTTTAATATTCACATTGTACGCGCCAGGCAGCTGCACAGGTTTCTTGGCTT
TGTACGTGGTTTTCACTTCAGCGTCATAATGGCCGCCATCTTTCAGTTTCAGGCGCTGTTTAATTTCGCC
TTTCAGCGCACCATCTTCCGGATACATGCGTTCGCTAGACGCCTCCCAACCCATCGTCTTTTTCTGCATC
ACCGGGCCATCAGATGGAAAATTAGTACCACGCAGTTTAACTTTATAGATGAACTCGCCATCCTGCAGGG
AGGAGTCCTGAGTGACGGTCACGACACCACCATCTTCAAAATTCATTACGCGTTCCCACTTGAAACCTTC
CGGAAAAGACAGCTTCAGATAGTCCGGGATATCCGCTGGGTGTTTAACATACGCTTTAGAACCGTACATA
AATTGCGGGCTCAGGATGTCCCACGCAAAAGGCAGCGGGCCGCCTTTAGTCACTTTCAGTTTGGCGGTCT
GGGTGCCTTCATACGGACGGCCCTCGCCTTCGCCTTCGATCTCGAACTCGTGACCGTTAACAGAACCCTC
CATGTGAACTTTGAAGCGCATGAACTCTTTAATGATAGCCATGTTATCCTCCTCGCCCTTGGAAACCATC
TAGTAATCCACCCTATATTTGATATATGAGATTCTAGTAATGAAATAATTATGCAGAAAAATTTTCCTGA
AGTCAATACTCTTTTTATAACTTCGTATAATGTATGCTATACGAACGGTAAGTTCTAGGACGGACGTGTT
AACACTGCATTCGGCTGGCCGACTATTGCTGTCGACACGCACATTTTCCG
