[The description below was written by a language model from this plasmid's Addgene catalogue record.]
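Description:
E. coli K-12 MG1655_rLP5(nth-ydgR) is not a plasmid but an engineered bacterial strain distributed through a plasmid repository. No vector backbone is recorded and copy number is listed as unknown, which fits an element carried on the chromosome rather than on an episome. The host is the wild-type laboratory strain K-12 MG1655, with the standard genotype markers F-, lambda-, ilvG-, rfb-50 and rph-1. A "landing pad" cassette has been inserted into the intergenic region between the nth and ydgR genes. Because the cassette is chromosomal, it is replicated with the genome. It is maintained by selection with chloramphenicol.

The landing pad consists of an mCherry red fluorescent reporter and a chloramphenicol resistance gene that are cotranscribed as a single unit. The record does not state which promoter drives them. The cassette is flanked by two different lox variants, lox71 on one side and a loxm2/66 site on the other. In general, lox71 and lox66 are arm-mutant sites that, when recombined with their complementary partners, yield a poorly recognised product and so make Cre-mediated integration effectively irreversible. The m2 spacer is heterospecific and does not recombine with the wild-type spacer. Such a pair of incompatible sites is the usual arrangement for recombinase-mediated cassette exchange, in which a donor carrying matching sites replaces the floxed mCherry/resistance cassette in a defined orientation at a fixed single-copy locus. Loss of red fluorescence and chloramphenicol resistance would then be expected to mark successful exchange, although the record does not describe this screen. The associated publication concerns a genomically encoded multiplexed reporter assay dissecting sigma70 promoter sequence elements. This suggests the strain serves as the recipient for integrating promoter-reporter libraries at a uniform chromosomal position.
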