Addgene plasmid #110245: E. coli K-12 MG1655_rLP5(nth-ydgR)
Purpose: E. coli K-12 MG1655 with Landing Pad engineered into the nth-ydgR intergenic region. The Landing Pad consists of floxed mCherry,Chlor that are cotranscribed.
Depositing lab: Sriram Kosuri. Depositing organization: University of California, Los Angeles (UCLA). Publication: Systematic Dissection of Sequence Elements Controlling sigma70 Promoters Using a Genomically-Encoded Multiplexed Reporter Assay in E. coli. Urtecho G, Tripp AD, Insigne K, Kim H, Kosuri S. Biochemistry. 2018 Feb 1. doi: 10.1021/acs.biochem.7b01069. PubMed 29388765.
Backbone
  Vector backbone: n/a
Growth in bacteria
  Bacterial resistance: Chloramphenicol, 25 μg/mL
  Growth temperature: 37°C
  Growth strain: E. coli K-12 MG1655_rLP5(nth-ydgR)
  Copy number: Unknown
Gene/Insert
  Gene/Insert name: E. coli K-12 MG1655_rLP5(nth-ydgR)
Terms and licenses: Academic/Nonprofit Terms; Industry Terms: Not Available to Industry
Depositor comments: Genotype: F- lambda- ilvG- rfb-50 rph-1 lox71 mCherry,ChlorR loxm2/66
How to cite: E. coli K-12 MG1655_rLP5(nth-ydgR) was a gift from Sriram Kosuri (Addgene plasmid # 110245)
